>Addgene plasmid #202338 | 80.a_pSTC0-zeo | addgene full sequence | sequence record 405941 | Addgene NGS Result
GTATCTCAGTTCGGTGTAGGTCGTTCGCTCCAAGCTGGGCTGTGTGCACGAACCCCCCGTTCAGCCCGAC
CGCTGCGCCTTATCCGGTAACTATCGTCTTGAGTCCAACCCGGTAAGACACGACTTATCGCCACTGGCAG
CAGCCACTGGTAACAGGATTAGCAGAGCGAGGTATGTAGGCGGTGCTACAGAGTTCTTGAAGTGGTGGCC
TAACTACGGCTACACTAGAAGAACAGTATTTGGTATCTGCGCTCTGCTGAAGCCAGTTACCTTCGGAAAA
AGAGTTGGTAGCTCTTGATCCGGCAAACAAACCACCGCTGGTAGCGGTGGTTTTTTTGTTTGCAAGCAGC
AGATTACGCGCAGAAAAAAAGGATCTCAAGAAGATCCTTTGATCTTTTCTACGGGGTCTGACGCTCAGTG
GAACGAAAACTCACGTTAAGGGATTTTGGTCATGAGATTATCAAAAAGGATCTTCACCTAGATCCTTTTA
AATTAAAAATGAAGTTTTAAATCAATCTAAAGTATATATGAGTAAACTTGGTCTGACAGCTCGAGTCCCG
TCAAGTCAGCGTAATGCTCTGCCAGTGTTACAACCAATTAACCAATTCTGATCAGTCCTGCTCCTCGGCC
ACGAAGTGCACGCAGTTGCCGGCCGGGTCGCGCAGGGCGAACTCCCGCCCCCACGGCTGCTCGCCGATCT
CGGTCATGGCCGGCCCGGAGGCGTCCCGGAAGTTCGTGGACACGACCTCCGACCACTCGGCGTACAGCTC
GTCCAGGCCGCGCACCCACACCCAGGCCAGGGTGTTGTCCGGCACCACCTGGTCCTGGACCGCGCTGATG
AACAGGGTCACGTCGTCCCGGACCACACCGGCGAAGTCGTCCTCCACGAAGTCCCGGGAGAACCCGAGCC
GGTCGGTCCAGAACTCGACCGCTCCGGCGACGTCGCGCGCGGTGAGCACCGGAACGGCACTGGTCAACTT
GGCCATAACACCCCTTGTATTACTGTTTATGTAAGCAGACAGTTTTATTGTTCATGATGATATATTTTTA
TCTTGTGCAATGTAACATCAGAGATTTTGAGACACAACGTGGCTTTGTTGAATAAATCGAACTTTTGCTG
AGTTGAAGGATCAGCTCGAGTTACCAATGCTTAATCAGAGCGGCACCTATCTCAGCGATTGCCTTATTTC
GTTCTGCCATGTCTGCTTTACTCCCCGTCAAGTAGATAACTACGATACGAGGAGCCTTACCCGGTGGCCC
CAGTAATGCAATGATACCGCGAGACCCACGCTCACCGGCTCCAGTTTTATCAGCAATACGCCAGCCAGCC
GGAAGGGCCGAGCGAATAAGTGGTCCTGCAACTTTATCCGCCTCCATCCAGTCTATTAATTGTTGCCGGG
AAGCGGGAGTAAGTACATCGCCCAATAATAGTTTGCGCAACGTAGCTGCCATTGCCTCAGGGGTCGTGGT
GTCACGCGGGTCGCCTGGCAAGGCTTCATTCAGCTCTGTTTCCCAACGATCAAGGCGAGTAGTAGTATCC
CCGATGCTTCTCAAAAAAGCGGTTAGAGCCTCCGGTCCTCCGATCGTTGTCAGAAGTAAGTTGGCAGCAG
TGTTATCACTCATGGTTATGGCAGCCTCGCATAATTCAGCTACTGTCATGCCATCTCCGACATGCTTTTC
TGTGACTGGTGAGTAGGTAACCAAGTCTGCTTTAGTATAAGTTATGCGGCGGTCGAGTTGCTCTTGCCCG
GCGTCAACACGAGCTAATACCGCACCACATAGCAGAACTTTAAAAGTGCTCATCATTGGAAAACGTTCAT
CCCCGCGATAACTCTCAAGCACTTGACCGCTGCCGAGATCCAGTTCAGCGTAACCTAATCGACCACCCAA
CTGATCTTCGATACGTTTTACGGTCACCAGCGTTTCTGGGTGAGCAAAAACAGGAAGGCAAAATGCCGCA
AAAAAGGGAATAAGGGCGACACGAAAATGTTGAATACTCATACTCTTCCTTTTTCAATATTAGTGAAGCA
TTTATCAGGGTTATTGTCTCATGAGCGGATACATATTTGAATGTATTTAGAAAAATAAACAAATAGGGGT
TCCGCGCACATTTCCCCGAAAAGTGCCACCTGACGTCTAAGAAACCATTATTATCATGACATTAACCTAT
AAAAATAGGCGTATCACGAGGCAGAATTTCAGATAAAAAAAATCCTTAGCTTTCGCTAAGGATGATTTCT
GGAATTCGCGGCCGCTGCTAGCCGTAAAGGAGAAGAACTTTTCACTGGAGTTGTCCCAATTCTTGTTGAA
TTAGATGGTGATGTTAATGGGCACAAATTTTCTGTCAGTGGAGAGGGTGAAGGTGATGCAACATACGGAA
AACTTACCCTTAAATTTATTTGCACTACTGGAAAACTACCTGTTCCATGGCCAACACTTGTCACTACTTT
CGGTTATGGTGTTCAATGCTTTGCGAGATACCCAGATCATATGAAACAGCATGACTTTTTCAAGAGTGCC
ATGCCCGAAGGTTATGTACAGGAAAGAACTATATTTTTCAAAGATGACGGGAACTACAAGACACGTGCTG
AAGTCAAGTTTGAAGGTGATACCCTTGTTAATAGAATCGAGTTAAAAGGTATTGATTTTAAAGAAGATGG
AAACATTCTTGGACACAAATTGGAATACAACTATAACTCACACAATGTATACATCATGGCAGACAAACAA
AAGAATGGAATCAAAGTTAACTTCAAAATTAGACACAACATTGAAGATGGAAGCGTTCAACTAGCAGACC
ATTATCAACAAAATACTCCAATTGGCGATGGCCCTGTCCTTTTACCAGACAACCATTACCTGTCCACACA
ATCTGCCCTTTCGAAAGATCCCAACGAAAAGAGAGACCACATGGTCCTTCTTGAGTTTGTAACAGCTGCT
GGGATTACACATGGCATGGATGAACTATACAAATAATAATACTAGAGCCAGGCATCAAATAAAACGAAAG
GCTCAGTCGAAAGACTGGGCCTTTCGTTTTATCTGTTGTTTGTCGGTGAACGCTCTCTACTAGAGTCACA
CTGGCTCACCTTCGGGTGGGCCTTTCTGCGTTTATATACTAGTAGCGGCCGCTGCAGTCCGGCAAAAAAG
GGCAAGGTGTCACCACCCTGCCCTTTTTCTTTAAAACCGAAAAGATTACTTCGCGTTATGCAGGCTTCCT
CGCTCACTGACTCGCTGCGCTCGGTCGTTCGGCTGCGGCGAGCGGTATCAGCTCACTCAAAGGCGGTAAT
ACGGTTATCCACAGAATCAGGGGATAACGCAGGAAAGAACATGTGAGCAAAAGGCCAGCAAAAGGCCAGG
AACCGTAAAAAGGCCGCGTTGCTGGCGTTTTTCCACAGGCTCCGCCCCCCTGACGAGCATCACAAAAATC
GACGCTCAAGTCAGAGGTGGCGAAACCCGACAGGACTATAAAGATACCAGGCGTTTCCCCCTGGAAGCTC
CCTCGTGCGCTCTCCTGTTCCGACCCTGCCGCTTACCGGATACCTGTCCGCCTTTCTCCCTTCGGGAAGC
GTGGCGCTTTCTCATAGCTCACGCTGTAG
Features (pLannotate 1.2.2; 10 found; start..end, strand, type, name):
    612..986     -  CDS            BleoR: antibiotic-binding protein; Sh ble from Streptoalloteichus hindustanus; confers resistance to bleomycin, phleomycin, and Zeocin™
   1144..2001    -  CDS            bla: BLAT_ECOLX - Experimental evidence at protein level: Swiss-Prot protein existence level 1. TEM-type are the most prevalent beta-lactamases in enterobacteria; they hydrolyze the beta-lactam bond in susceptible beta-lactam antibiotics, thus conferring resistance to penicillins and cephalosporins. TEM-3 and TEM-4 are capable of hydrolyzing cefotaxime and ceftazidime. TEM-5 is capable of hydrolyzing ceftazidime. TEM-6 is capable of hydrolyzing ceftazidime and aztreonam. TEM-8/CAZ-2, TEM- 16/CAZ-7 and TEM-24/CAZ-6 are markedly active against ceftazidime. IRT- 4 shows resistance to beta-lactamase in
   2002..2106    -  promoter       AmpR promoter: bla
   2196..2239    -  terminator     bacterial terminator: putative bacterial transcription terminator
   2263..2973    +  CDS            hfriFP: hfriFP is a fluorescent protein published in 2013, derived from Herbaspirillum frisingense.
   2996..3067    +  terminator     rrnB T1 terminator: transcription terminator T1 from the E. coli rrnB gene
   3083..3110    +  terminator     T7Te terminator: phage T7 early transcription terminator
   3117..3137    +  misc_feature   BioBrick suffix: universal suffix for all parts
   3138..3195    +  terminator     his operon terminator: This putative transcriptin terminator from the E. coli his operon has a 2-bp deletion introduced during synthesis. Its efficiency has not been determined.
   3390..379     -  rep_origin     ori (across the origin): high-copy-number ColE1/pMB1/pBR322/pUC origin of replication
