[The description below was written by a language model from this plasmid's Addgene catalogue record and pLannotate feature annotations shown in this document.]
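Description:
80.a_pSTC0-zeo is a small (about 3.6 kb) bacterial plasmid carrying a synthetic protein design called 80.a in pSTC0-zeo, a modified pSTC0 backbone in which the original kanamycin resistance cassette has been replaced by a zeocin resistance cassette. It is propagated in E. coli (DH5alpha) under bleomycin-family (Zeocin) selection. The feature table shows the Sh ble (BleoR) gene as the marker and a ColE1/pMB1/pUC-type origin spanning the sequence junction. This origin is normally high copy, although the catalogue lists copy number as unknown.

The record does not say which protein family 80.a belongs to. However, the annotation places a TEM-type beta-lactamase (bla) open reading frame directly downstream of the AmpR (bla) promoter. Since ampicillin is not the listed selection, this reading frame most likely is the 80.a insert, a designed beta-lactamase variant expressed from the native bla promoter. That assignment is an inference from the feature table, not a stated fact. Swapping the backbone marker to zeocin would let the plasmid be maintained independently of any beta-lactam resistance conferred by the design.

On the opposite strand, separated by a putative bacterial terminator, lies a reading frame matched to the fluorescent protein hfriFP. It is followed by a stack of terminators (rrnB T1, T7Te and a his operon terminator) and a BioBrick suffix. No promoter for this reporter-like gene is annotated, and its role is not described.

The associated work concerns evolution-informed protein design aimed at improving several functional properties at once, so the plasmid presumably serves to express and test this design in bacteria. Repository sequencing found one single-nucleotide difference from the depositor's reference sequence, which the depositor does not expect to affect plasmid function.
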