Addgene plasmid #202338: 80.a_pSTC0-zeo
Purpose: Design 80.a in modified pSTC0 vector in which kan resistance cassette is replaced with zeo resistance cassette
Depositing lab: Nicholas Gauthier. Depositing organization: Dana-Farber Cancer Institute. Publication: Simultaneous enhancement of multiple functional properties using evolution-informed protein design. Fram B, Su Y, Truebridge I, Riesselman AJ, Ingraham JB, Passera A, Napier E, Thadani NN, Lim S, Roberts K, Kaur G, Stiffler MA, Marks DS, Bahl CD, Khan AR, Sander C, Gauthier NP. Nat Commun. 2024 Jun 20;15(1):5141. doi: 10.1038/s41467-024-49119-x. PubMed 38902262.
Backbone
  Vector backbone: pSTC0-zeo
Growth in bacteria
  Bacterial resistance: Bleocin (Zeocin), 50 μg/mL
  Growth temperature: 37°C
  Growth strain: DH5alpha
  Copy number: Unknown
Gene/Insert
  Gene/Insert name: 80.a
  Species: Synthetic
Terms and licenses: Academic/Nonprofit Terms; Industry Terms: Not Available to Industry
Depositor comments: Please visit https://doi.org/10.1101/2023.05.09.539914 for bioRxiv preprint. Note: Addgene NGS results identified a SNP in the plasmid relative to the depositor's reference sequence. The depositor has confirmed that the discrepancy is not expected to have an impact on plasmid function.
How to cite: 80.a_pSTC0-zeo was a gift from Nicholas Gauthier (Addgene plasmid # 202338 ; http://n2t.net/addgene:202338 ; RRID:Addgene_202338)
